>Addgene plasmid #115854 | pAPM-D4 miR30-AGO2 ts2 | addgene full sequence | sequence record 232738 | Addgene NGS Result
AATCTGCTTAGGGTTAGGCGTTTTGCGCTGCTTCGCGATGTACGGGCCAGATATACGCGCTGTGGAATGT
GTGTCAGTTAGGGTGTGGAAAGTCCCCAGGCTCCCCAGCAGGCAGAAGTATGCAAAGCATGCATCTCAAT
TAGTCAGCAACCAGGTGTGGAAAGTCCCCAGGCTCCCCAGCAGGCAGAAGTATGCAAAGCATGCATCTCA
ATTAGTCAGCAACCATAGTCCCGCCCCTAACTCCGCCCATCCCGCCCCTAACTCCGCCCAGTTCCGCCCA
TTCTCCGCCCCATGGCTGACTAATTTTTTTTATTTATGCAGAGGCCGAGGCCGCCTCTGCCTCTGAGCTA
TTCCAGAAGTAGTGAGGAGGCTTTTTTGGAGGCCTAGGCTTTTGCAAAAAGCTCGCGTTGACATTGATTA
TTGACTAGTTATTAATAGTAATCAATTACGGGGTCATTAGTTCATAGCCCATATATGGAGTTCCGCGTTA
CATAACTTACGGTAAATGGCCCGCCTGGCTGACCGCCCAACGACCCCCGCCCATTGACGTCAATAATGAC
GTATGTTCCCATAGTAACGCCAATAGGGACTTTCCATTGACGTCAATGGGTGGAGTATTTACGGTAAACT
GCCCACTTGGCAGTACATCAAGTGTATCATATGCCAAGTACGCCCCCTATTGACGTCAATGACGGTAAAT
GGCCCGCCTGGCATTATGCCCAGTACATGACCTTATGGGACTTTCCTACTTGGCAGTACATCTACGTATT
AGTCATCGCTATTACCATGGTGATGCGGTTTTGGCAGTACATCAATGGGCGTGGATAGCGGTTTGACTCA
CGGGGATTTCCAAGTCTCCACCCCATTGACGTCAATGGGAGTTTGTTTTGGCACCAAAATCAACGGGACT
TTCCAAAATGTCGTAACAACTCCGCCCCATTGACGCAAATGGGCGGTAGGCGTGTACGGTGGGAGGTCTA
TATAAGCAGCGCGTTTTGCCTGTACTGGGTCTCTCTGGTTAGACCAGATCTGAGCCTGGGAGCTCTCTGG
CTAACTAGGGAACCCACTGCTTAAGCCTCAATAAAGCTTGCCTTGAGTGCTTCAAGTAGTGTGTGCCCGT
CTGTTGTGTGACTCTGGTAACTAGAGATCCCTCAGACCCTTTTAGTCAGTGTGGAAAATCTCTAGCAGTG
GCGCCCGAACAGGGACTTGAAAGCGAAAGGGAAACCAGAGGAGCTCTCTCGACGCAGGACTCGGCTTGCT
GAAGCGCGCACGGCAAGAGGCGAGGGGCGGCGACTGGTGAGTACGCCAAAAATTTTGACTAGCGGAGGCT
AGAAGGAGAGAGATGGGTGCGAGAGCGTCAGTATTAAGCGGGGGAGAATTAGATCGCGATGGGAAAAAAT
TCGGTTAAGGCCAGGGGGAAAGAAAAAATATAAATTAAAACATATAGTATGGGCAAGCAGGGAGCTAGAA
CGATTCGCAGTTAATCCTGGCCTGTTAGAAACATCAGAAGGCTGTAGACAAATACTGGGACAGCTACAAC
CATCCCTTCAGACAGGATCAGAAGAACTTAGATCATTATATAATACAGTAGCAACCCTCTATTGTGTGCA
TCAAAGGATAGAGATAAAAGACACCAAGGAAGCTTTAGACAAGATAGAGGAAGAGCAAAACAAAAGTAAG
ACCACCGCACAGCAAGCGGCCGGCCGCTGATCTTCAGACCTGGAGGAGGAGATATGAGGGACAATTGGAG
AAGTGAATTATATAAATATAAAGTAGTAAAAATTGAACCATTAGGAGTAGCACCCACCAAGGCAAAGAGA
AGAGTGGTGCAGAGAGAAAAAAGAGCAGTGGGAATAGGAGCTTTGTTCCTTGGGTTCTTGGGAGCAGCAG
GAAGCACTATGGGCGCAGCGTCAATGACGCTGACGGTACAGGCCAGACAATTATTGTCTGGTATAGTGCA
GCAGCAGAACAATTTGCTGAGGGCTATTGAGGCGCAACAGCATCTGTTGCAACTCACAGTCTGGGGCATC
AAGCAGCTCCAGGCAAGAATCCTGGCTGTGGAAAGATACCTAAAGGATCAACAGCTCCTGGGGATTTGGG
GTTGCTCTGGAAAACTCATTTGCACCACTGCTGTGCCTTGGAATGCTAGTTGGAGTAATAAATCTCTGGA
ACAGATTTGGAATCACACGACCTGGATGGAGTGGGACAGAGAAATTAACAATTACACAAGCTTAATACAC
TCCTTAATTGAAGAATCGCAAAACCAGCAAGAAAAGAATGAACAAGAATTATTGGAATTAGATAAATGGG
CAAGTTTGTGGAATTGGTTTAACATAACAAATTGGCTGTGGTATATAAAATTATTCATAATGATAGTAGG
AGGCTTGGTAGGTTTAAGAATAGTTTTTGCTGTACTTTCTATAGTGAATAGAGTTAGGCAGGGATATTCA
CCATTATCGTTTCAGACCCACCTCCCAACCCCGAGGGGACCCGACAGGCCCGAAGGAATAGAAGAAGAAG
GTGGAGAGAGAGACAGAGACAGATCCATTCGATTAGTGAACGGATCGGCACTGCGTGCGCCAATTCTGCA
GACAAATGGCAGTATTCATCCACAATTTTAAAAGAAAAGGGGGGATTGGGGGGTACAGTGCAGGGGAAAG
AATAGTAGACATAATAGCAACAGACATACAAACTAAAGAATTACAAAAACAAATTACAAAAATTCAAAAT
TTTCGGGTTTATTACAGGGACAGCAGAGATCCAGTTTGGTTAATTAACTGCAGCCCCGATAAAATAAAAG
ATTTTATTTAGTCTCCAGAAAAAGGGGGGAATGAAAGACCCCACCTGTAGGTTTGGCAAGCTAGCTGCAG
TAACGCCATTTTGCAAGGCATGGAAAAATACCAAACCAAGAATAGAGAAGTTCAGATCAAGGGCGGGTAC
ATGAAAATAGCTAACGTTGGGCCAAACAGGATATCTGCGGTGAGCAGTTTCGGCCCCGGCCCGGGGCCAA
GAACAGATGGTCACCGCAGTTTCGGCCCCGGCCCGAGGCCAAGAACAGATGGTCCCCAGATATGGCCCAA
CCCTCAGCAGTTTCTTAAGACCCATCAGATGTTTCCAGGCTCCCCCAAGGACCTGAAATGACCCTGCGCC
TTATTTGAATTAACCAATCAGCCTGCTTCTCGCTTCTGTTCGCGCGCTTCTGCTTCCCGAGCTCTATAAA
AGAGCTCACAACCCCTCACTCGGCGCGCCAGTCCTCCGACAGACTGAGTCGCCCGGGGGTCTAGAACGCG
TGCCGCCATGACCGAATACAAACCTACCGTGAGGCTGGCTACAAGAGATGATGTCCCAAGGGCTGTGAGA
ACACTGGCCGCCGCTTTTGCCGATTACCCTGCCACACGCCACACTGTGGACCCAGATCGGCATATCGAGA
GAGTGACTGAGCTGCAGGAACTGTTCCTGACCCGAGTGGGCCTGGACATTGGGAAGGTCTGGGTCGCAGA
CGATGGAGCAGCTGTGGCTGTCTGGACCACACCAGAGAGCGTGGAAGCCGGAGCTGTCTTTGCAGAGATC
GGCCCTAGAATGGCAGAACTGAGCGGCTCCAGGCTGGCAGCACAGCAGCAGATGGAGGGACTGCTGGCCC
CACACAGGCCTAAGGAACCAGCATGGTTCCTGGCTACCGTGGGGGTCTCTCCTGACCATCAGGGCAAAGG
ACTGGGAAGTGCTGTGGTCCTGCCAGGAGTGGAGGCTGCAGAACGAGCTGGAGTCCCTGCATTTCTGGAG
ACCTCTGCTCCACGAAACCTGCCCTTCTATGAACGGCTGGGCTTTACTGTGACCGCAGATGTGGAGGTCC
CCGAAGGACCTAGGACCTGGTGCATGACACGCAAACCCGGCGCCTGAGCGATCGCCGCGGCCGCCTTCTT
AACCCAACAGAAGGCTCGAGAAGGTATATTGCTGTTGACAGTGAGCGACACGCAGTGCGTGCAGATGAAT
AGTGAAGCCACAGATGTATTCATCTGCACGCACTGCGTGGTGCCTACTGCCTCGGACTTCAAGGGGCTAG
AATTCGGCAGCTGTAGATCTTAGCCACTTTTTAAAAGAAAAGGGGGGACTGGAAGGGCTAACTGCATCCG
GACTGTACTGGGTCTCTCTGGTTAGACCAGATCTGAGCCTGGGAGCTCTCTGGCTAACTAGGGAACCCAC
TGCTTAAGCCTCAATAAAGCTTGCCTTGAGTGCTTCAAGTAGTGTGTGCCCGTCTGTTGTGTGACTCTGG
TAACTAGAGATCCCTCAGACCCTTTTAGTCAGTGTGGAAAATCTCTAGCAGGGCCCGTTTCATGTGAGCA
AAAGGCCAGCAAAAGGCCAGGAACCGTAAAAAGGCCGCGTTGCTGGCGTTTTTCCATAGGCTCCGCCCCC
CTGACGAGCATCACAAAAATCGACGCTCAAGTCAGAGGTGGCGAAACCCGACAGGACTATAAAGATACCA
GGCGTTTCCCCCTGGAAGCTCCCTCGTGCGCTCTCCTGTTCCGACCCTGCCGCTTACCGGATACCTGTCC
GCCTTTCTCCCTTCGGGAAGCGTGGCGCTTTCTCATAGCTCACGCTGTAGGTATCTCAGTTCGGTGTAGG
TCGTTCGCTCCAAGCTGGGCTGTGTGCACGAACCCCCCGTTCAGCCCGACCGCTGCGCCTTATCCGGTAA
CTATCGTCTTGAGTCCAACCCGGTAAGACACGACTTATCGCCACTGGCAGCAGCCACTGGTAACAGGATT
AGCAGAGCGAGGTATGTAGGCGGTGCTACAGAGTTCTTGAAGTGGTGGCCTAACTACGGCTACACTAGAA
GAACAGTATTTGGTATCTGCGCTCTGCTGAAGCCAGTTACCTTCGGAAAAAGAGTTGGTAGCTCTTGATC
CGGCAAACAAACCACCGCTGGTAGCGGTGGTTTTTTTGTTTGCAAGCAGCAGATTACGCGCAGAAAAAAA
GGATCTCAAGAAGATCCTTTGATCTTTTCTACGGGGTCTGACGCTCAGTGGAACGAAAACTCACGTTAAG
GGATTTTGGTCATGAGATTATCAAAAAGGATCTTCACCTAGATCCTTTTAAATTAAAAATGAAGTTTTAA
ATCAATCTAAAGTATATATGAGTAAACTTGGTCTGACAGTTACCAATGCTTAATCAGTGAGGCACCTATC
TCAGCGATCTGTCTATTTCGTTCATCCATAGTTGCCTGACTCCCCGTCGTGTAGATAACTACGATACGGG
AGGGCTTACCATCTGGCCCCAGTGCTGCAATGATACCGCGAGACCCACGCTCACCGGCTCCAGATTTATC
AGCAATAAACCAGCCAGCCGGAAGGGCCGAGCGCAGAAGTGGTCCTGCAACTTTATCCGCCTCCATCCAG
TCTATTAATTGTTGCCGGGAAGCTAGAGTAAGTAGTTCGCCAGTTAATAGTTTGCGCAACGTTGTTGCCA
TTGCTACAGGCATCGTGGTGTCACGCTCGTCGTTTGGTATGGCTTCATTCAGCTCCGGTTCCCAACGATC
AAGGCGAGTTACATGATCCCCCATGTTGTGCAAAAAAGCGGTTAGCTCCTTCGGTCCTCCGATCGTTGTC
AGAAGTAAGTTGGCCGCAGTGTTATCACTCATGGTTATGGCAGCACTGCATAATTCTCTTACTGTCATGC
CATCCGTAAGATGCTTTTCTGTGACTGGTGAGTACTCAACCAAGTCATTCTGAGAATAGTGTATGCGGCG
ACCGAGTTGCTCTTGCCCGGCGTCAATACGGGATAATACCGCGCCACATAGCAGAACTTTAAAAGTGCTC
ATCATTGGAAAACGTTCTTCGGGGCGAAAACTCTCAAGGATCTTACCGCTGTTGAGATCCAGTTCGATGT
AACCCACTCGTGCACCCAACTGATCTTCAGCATCTTTTACTTTCACCAGCGTTTCTGGGTGAGCAAAAAC
AGGAAGGCAAAATGCCGCAAAAAAGGGAATAAGGGCGACACGGAAATGTTGAATACTCATACTCTTCCTT
TTTCAATATTATTGAAGCATTTATCAGGGTTATTGTCTCATGAGCGGATACATATTTGAATGTATTTAGA
AAAATAAACAAATAGGGGTTCCGCGCACATTTCCCCGAAAAGTGCCACCTGACGTCGACGGATCGGGAGA
TCTCCCGATCCCCTATGGTGCACTCTCAGTACAATCTGCTCTGATGCCGCATAGTTAAGCCAGTATCTGC
TCCCTGCTTGTGTGTTGGAGGTCGCTGAGTAGTGCGCGAGCAAAATTTAAGCTACAACAAGGCAAGGCTT
GACCGACAATTGCATGAAG
Features (pLannotate 1.2.2; 19 found; start..end, strand, type, name):
     69..398     +  promoter       SV40 promoter: SV40 enhancer and early promoter
    410..789     +  enhancer       CMV enhancer: human cytomegalovirus immediate early enhancer
    790..989     +  promoter       CMV promoter: human cytomegalovirus (CMV) immediate early promoter
   1007..1187    +  LTR            5' LTR (truncated): truncated 5' long terminal repeat (LTR) from HIV-1
   1234..1359    +  misc_feature   HIV-1 Ψ: packaging signal of human immunodeficiency virus type 1
   1343..1681    +  CDS            HIV-1 gag (fragment): gag protein from human immunodeficiency virus 1; gag
   1856..2089    +  misc_feature   RRE: The Rev response element (RRE) of HIV-1 allows for Rev-dependent mRNA export from the nucleus to the cytoplasm.
   2466..2566    +  CDS            Rev (fragment): human immunodeficiency virus 1 (HIV-1) Rev protein; rev; enhances nuclear export of unspliced and incompletely spliced viral mRNAs
   2616..2733    +  misc_feature   cPPT/CTS: central polypurine tract and central termination sequence of HIV-1
   2870..3277    +  promoter       SFFV promoter: spleen focus-forming virus long terminal repeat (LTR) promoter
   3298..3894    +  CDS            pac: PUAC_STRAD - Protein predicted: Swiss-Prot protein existence level 4. Detoxification of puromycin. From Streptomyces alboniger.
   3919..3964    +  ncRNA          5' miR-30a (fragment): sequence upstream of the 71-nt precursor of the human miR-30a microRNA (Zeng et al., 2002) miRNA
   4034..4059    +  ncRNA          3' miR-30a (fragment): sequence downstream of the 71-nt precursor of the human miR-30a microRNA (Zeng et al., 2002) miRNA
   4089..4108    +  misc_feature   cPPT/CTS (fragment): central polypurine tract and central termination sequence of HIV-1
   4140..4320    +  LTR            5' LTR (truncated): truncated 5' long terminal repeat (LTR) from HIV-1
   4391..4979    -  rep_origin     ori: high-copy-number ColE1/pMB1/pBR322/pUC origin of replication
   5150..6010    -  CDS            AmpR: β-lactamase; bla; confers resistance to ampicillin, carbenicillin, and related antibiotics
   6011..6115    -  promoter       AmpR promoter: bla
   6174..6226    -  misc_feature   bom (fragment): basis of mobility region from pBR322
