[The description below was written by a language model from this plasmid's Addgene catalogue record and pLannotate feature annotations shown in this document.]
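Description:
pAPM-D4 miR30-AGO2 ts2 is an HIV-1-based lentiviral transfer vector built on the pAPM-D4-mir30 backbone and designed to knock down human AGO2 (Argonaute 2, also known as EIF2C2). The "ts2" in the name presumably marks it as the second target site in a series, although the record does not say so explicitly. In bacteria the roughly 6.3 kb plasmid is maintained through a high-copy ColE1/pUC-type origin and selected with ampicillin via the β-lactamase gene.

A CMV enhancer/promoter sits directly upstream of a truncated 5' LTR, an arrangement that typically drives genomic RNA transcription in packaging cells. It is followed by the Ψ packaging signal with a gag fragment, the Rev response element for Rev-dependent nuclear export, and the cPPT/CTS. An SV40 enhancer/early promoter is also annotated upstream of the CMV element, but its role is not stated. A second truncated LTR closes the viral unit. No WPRE is annotated.

The payload is a single transcription unit driven by the spleen focus-forming virus (SFFV) LTR promoter. This encodes puromycin N-acetyltransferase (pac), immediately followed by an AGO2-targeting hairpin embedded between 5' and 3' miR-30a flanking sequences. Because the shRNA lies in a microRNA context on a Pol II transcript, it is processed by the endogenous miRNA pathway, and puromycin selection of transduced cells is linked to knockdown expression from the same message.

The vector was deposited with a study on transcriptional repression of proviruses by the HUSH complex and its counteraction by the primate lentiviral proteins Vpx and Vpr. It is suited to producing stable AGO2-depleted human cell populations.
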