Addgene plasmid #115854: pAPM-D4 miR30-AGO2 ts2
Purpose: AGO2 knockdown
Depositing lab: Jeremy Luban. Depositing organization: University of Massachusetts, Worcester. Publication: Primate immunodeficiency virus proteins Vpx and Vpr counteract transcriptional repression of proviruses by the HUSH complex. Yurkovetskiy L, Guney MH, Kim K, Goh SL, McCauley S, Dauphin A, Diehl WE, Luban J. Nat Microbiol. 2018 Dec;3(12):1354-1361. doi: 10.1038/s41564-018-0256-x. Epub 2018 Oct 8. PubMed 30297740.
Backbone
  Vector backbone: pAPM-D4-mir30
  Vector type: Lentiviral
  Selectable markers: Puromycin
Growth in bacteria
  Bacterial resistance: Ampicillin, 100 μg/mL
  Growth temperature: 30°C
  Growth strain: NEB Stable
  Copy number: High Copy
Gene/Insert
  Gene/Insert name: AGO2 shRNA
  gRNA/shRNA sequence: TCATCTGCACGCACTGCGT
  Species: H. sapiens (human)
  Entrez Gene: AGO2 (a.k.a. CASC7, EIF2C2, LESKRES, LINC00980, PPD, Q10)
  Promoter: SFFV
  Cloning method: Restriction Enzyme; 5′ cloning site Unknown (unknown if destroyed); 3′ cloning site Unknown (unknown if destroyed)
Terms and licenses: Academic/Nonprofit Terms; Industry Terms: Not Available to Industry
Depositor comments: PuroR . Please visit https://www.biorxiv.org/content/early/2018/04/03/293001 for bioRxiv preprint.
How to cite: pAPM-D4 miR30-AGO2 ts2 was a gift from Jeremy Luban (Addgene plasmid # 115854 ; http://n2t.net/addgene:115854 ; RRID:Addgene_115854)
